>Addgene plasmid #111827 | VinculinTS-A50I | depositor full sequence | sequence record 210120 | VinculinTS-A50I sequence 10157 bps
GACGGATCGGGAGATCTCCCGATCCCCTATGGTGCACTCTCAGTACAATCTGCTCTGATGCCGCATAGTT
AAGCCAGTATCTGCTCCCTGCTTGTGTGTTGGAGGTCGCTGAGTAGTGCGCGAGCAAAATTTAAGCTACA
ACAAGGCAAGGCTTGACCGACAATTGCATGAAGAATCTGCTTAGGGTTAGGCGTTTTGCGCTGCTTCGCG
ATGTACGGGCCAGATATACGCGTTGACATTGATTATTGACTAGTTATTAATAGTAATCAATTACGGGGTC
ATTAGTTCATAGCCCATATATGGAGTTCCGCGTTACATAACTTACGGTAAATGGCCCGCCTGGCTGACCG
CCCAACGACCCCCGCCCATTGACGTCAATAATGACGTATGTTCCCATAGTAACGCCAATAGGGACTTTCC
ATTGACGTCAATGGGTGGAGTATTTACGGTAAACTGCCCACTTGGCAGTACATCAAGTGTATCATATGCC
AAGTACGCCCCCTATTGACGTCAATGACGGTAAATGGCCCGCCTGGCATTATGCCCAGTACATGACCTTA
TGGGACTTTCCTACTTGGCAGTACATCTACGTATTAGTCATCGCTATTACCATGGTGATGCGGTTTTGGC
AGTACATCAATGGGCGTGGATAGCGGTTTGACTCACGGGGATTTCCAAGTCTCCACCCCATTGACGTCAA
TGGGAGTTTGTTTTGGCACCAAAATCAACGGGACTTTCCAAAATGTCGTAACAACTCCGCCCCATTGACG
CAAATGGGCGGTAGGCGTGTACGGTGGGAGGTCTATATAAGCAGAGCTCTCTGGCTAACTAGAGAACCCA
CTGCTTACTGGCTTATCGAAATTAATACGACTCACTATAGGGAGACCCAAGCTGGCTAGCGTTTAAACTT
AAGCTTGCCATGCCCGTCTTCCACACGCGCACCATCGAGAGCATCTTGGAGCCCGTGGCTCAGCAGATCT
CCCACCTGGTCATCATGCACGAGGAGGGGGAGGTAGACGGCAAGGCCATCCCGGACCTCACCGCCCCCGT
GTCGGCCGTGCAGGCCATCGTCAGCAACCTGGTGCGGGTTGGAAAAGAAACTGTGCAGACAACAGAAGAC
CAGATCTTGAAAAGGGATATGCCACCAGCATTCATCAAAGTAGAGAATGCCTGCACCAAGCTCGTTCGAG
CAGCCCAGATGCTGCAAGCAGATCCTTATTCAGTACCAGCTCGTGACTACCTAATTGATGGATCAAGAGG
CATCCTTTCTGGAACATCAGACTTACTTCTGACATTTGATGAAGCGGAGGTCCGTAAAATCATCCGTGTC
TGCAAAGGAATATTGGAATATCTGACTGTGGCAGAAGTAGTAGAGACTATGGAGGATTTGGTGACATATA
CAAAGAATCTAGGGCCAGGAATGACAAAGATGGCGAAAATGATCGATGAGAGACAACAGGAATTAACTCA
TCAGGAACATAGGGTTATGCTGGTGAACTCCATGAATACTGTGAAGGAGCTATTGCCTGTACTTATTTCA
GCTATGAAGATCTTTGTAACCACAAAAAACACTAAAAGCCAGGGAATAGAAGAGGCCTTGAAAAATCGCA
ATTTCACAGTAGAGAAAATGAGTGCTGAGATAAATGAAATAATCCGTGTATTACAACTCACTTCCTGGGA
TGAAGATGCCTGGGCCAGCAAGGACACTGAAGCCATGAAAAGAGCTTTAGCCCTAATAGATTCAAAGATG
AACCAGGCAAAAGGCTGGCTGAGAGATCCAAACGCACCTCCAGGGGATGCTGGTGAGCAAGCAATAAGGC
AGATCCTTGATGAAGCTGGAAAAGCAGGAGAATTGTGTGCAGGCAAAGAACGCAGGGAGATTCTGGGAAC
ATGCAAAACTTTGGGCCAAATGACTGATCAACTTGCTGATCTCCGAGCTAGAGGACAGGGTGCTACACCG
ATGGCAATGCAGAAGGCACAGCAGGTGTCACAAGGCCTGGATTTGCTCACTGCAAAAGTGGAGAATGCAG
CCCGGAAATTGGAGGCCATGACAAACTCTAAGCAGGCTATTGCAAAGAAGATTGATGCTGCTCAGAACTG
GCTTGCGGATCCCAACGGCGGAAGTGAAGGAGAAGAACACATTCGAGGAATTATGTCTGAAGCAAGGAAA
GTTGCAGAATTGTGTGAGGAGCCTAAAGAAAGAGATGATATCCTTCGCTCCTTGGGGGAAATCTCTGCTC
TGACAGCTAAGCTGTCAGATCTGCGACGACATGGGAAAGGCGACTCTCCTGAGGCCCGTGCATTGGCCAA
GCAAATAGCTACATCACTTCAGAACTTACAGTCCAAAACAAACAGAGCTGTAGCAAATACTAGGCCAGTT
AAAGCTGCTGTCCATTTGGAGGGCAAGATTGAGCAAGCCCAGAGGTGGATAGATAATCCTACAGTTGATG
ATCGGGGAGTAGGCCAGGCAGCAATTCGGGGTTTGGTTGCAGAAGGTCGTCGTCTAGCCAATGTCATGAT
GGGACCTTATCGTCAGGACCTGCTTGCCAAATGTGACCGTGTAGACCAGCTGGCTGCTCAGCTTGCTGAC
CTTGCAGCAAGAGGGGAAGGAGAGTCTCCTCAGGCTAGGGCAATTGCTGCTCAGCTTCAGGACTCCCTGA
AGGATCTCAAAGCACGGATGCAAGAAGCAATGACCCAGGAGGTGTCTGATGTTTTCAGTGACACTACAAC
CCCTATTAAGTTGTTAGCAGTAGCAGCCACTGCTCCTTCTGATACTCCCAATAGAGAAGAGGTGTTTGAA
GAAAGAGCAGCAAATTTTGAAAACCATGCTGCTAGACTGGGAGCAACAGCAGAAAAAGCAGCTGCAGTTG
GAACTGCTAATAAAACTACTGTGGAAGGCATTCAGGCAACAGTCAAATCTGCAAGGGAGCTTACACCACA
GGTAGTATCGGCTGCTCGAATCCTCCTGAGAAATCCTGGAAATCAAGCTGCTTATGAGCATTTTGAGACA
ATGAAAAACCAATGGATTGATAATGTAGAAAAGATGACAGGGCTGGTGGATGAGGCCATCGATACCAAGT
CTCTGTTGGATGCATCAGAAGAGGCTATTAAGAAGGATCTTGATAAATGTAAAGTTGCAATGGCCAATAT
GCAACCTCAGATGCTGGTAGCTGGAGCCACCAGCATTGCTAGACGAGCGAACCGCATCCTGCTTGTGGCA
AAACGGGAGGTTGAAAATTCAGAAGACCCTAAATTCAGGGAGGCTGTTAAAGCAGCTTCTGATGAGCTGA
GCAAAACCATATCACCGATGGTAATGGATGCTAAAGCTGTAGCAGGAAATATCTCTGATCCTGGTTTGCA
GAAGAGTTTCTTGGATTCTGGATACAGGATTCTGGGAGCTGTGGCCAAAGTCAGAGAAGCCTTTCAGCCT
CAGGAGCCAGACTTTCCCCCTCCTCCTCCTGACCTAGAGCATCTCCATCTGACTGATGAGCTTGCTCCTC
CAAAACCACCACTTCCAGAAGGTGAGGTTCCCCCACCCAGACCACCACCCCCTGAAGAAAAAGATGAGGT
CGAGATGGTGAGCAAGGGCGAGGAGACCACAATGGGCGTAATCAAGCCCGACATGAAGATCAAGCTGAAG
ATGGAGGGCAACGTGAATGGCCACGCCTTCGTGATCGAGGGCGAGGGCGAGGGCAAGCCCTACGACGGCA
CCAACACCATCAACCTGGAGGTGAAGGAGGGAGCCCCCCTGCCCTTCTCCTACGACATTCTGACCACCGC
GTTCGCCTACGGCAACAGGGCCTTCACCAAGTACCCCGACGACATCCCCAACTACTTCAAGCAGTCCTTC
CCCGAGGGCTACTCTTGGGAGCGCACCATGACCTTCGAGGACAAGGGCATCGTGAAGGTGAAGTCCGACA
TCTCCATGGAGGAGGACTCCTTCATCTACGAGATACACCTCAAGGGCGAGAACTTCCCCCCCAACGGCCC
CGTGATGCAGAAGAAGACCACCGGCTGGGACGCCTCCACCGAGAGGATGTACGTGCGCGACGGCGTGCTG
AAGGGCGACGTCAAGCACAAGCTGCTGCTGGAGGGCGGCGGCCACCACCGCGTTGACTTCAAGACCATCT
ACAGGGCCAAGAAGGCGGTGAAGCTGCCCGACTATCACTTTGTGGACCACCGCATCGAGATCCTGAACCA
CGACAAGGACTACAACAAGGTGACCGTTTACGAGAGCGCCGTGGCCCGCAACTCCACCGACGGCATGGAC
GAGCTGTACAAGGGGCCAGGTGGTGCAGGGCCAGGTGGTGCAGGGCCAGGTGGTGCAGGGCCAGGTGGTG
CAGGGCCCGGTGGTGCAGGTCCAGGTGGTGCAGGTCCAGGTGGTGCAGGTCCAGGTGGTGCTATGGTGAG
CAAGGGCGAGGAGCTGTTCACCGGGGTGGTGCCCATCCTGGTCGAGCTGGACGGCGACGTAAACGGCCAC
AAGTTCAGCGTGTCCGGCGAGGGCGAGGGCGATGCCACCTACGGCAAGCTGACCCTGAAGCTGATCTGCA
CCACCGGCAAGCTGCCCGTGCCCTGGCCCACCCTCGTGACCACCCTGGGCTACGGCCTGCAGTGCTTCGC
CCGCTACCCCGACCACATGAAGCAGCACGACTTCTTCAAGTCCGCCATGCCCGAAGGCTACGTCCAGGAG
CGCACCATCTTCTTCAAGGACGACGGCAACTACAAGACCCGCGCCGAGGTGAAGTTCGAGGGCGACACCC
TGGTGAACCGCATCGAGCTGAAGGGCATCGACTTCAAGGAGGACGGCAACATCCTGGGGCACAAGCTGGA
GTACAACTACAACAGCCACAACGTCTATATCACCGCCGACAAGCAGAAGAACGGCATCAAGGCCAACTTC
AAGATCCGCCACAACATCGAGGACGGCGGCGTGCAGCTCGCCGACCACTACCAGCAGAACACCCCCATCG
GCGACGGCCCCGTGCTGCTGCCCGACAACCACTACCTGAGCTACCAGTCCAAACTGAGCAAAGACCCCAA
CGAGAAGCGCGATCACATGGTCCTGCTGGAGTTCGTGACCGCCGCCGGGATCACTCTCGGCATGGACGAG
CTGTACAAGGCGGCCGCGGAGTTCCCAGAGCAGAAAGCAGGAGAAGCTATTAATCAGCCCATGATGATGG
CTGCTAGGCAGTTGCATGACGAGGCTCGGAAATGGTCTAGCAAGGGTAACGACATCATTGCTGCTGCTAA
ACGAATGGCGCTGCTCATGGCTGAGATGTCACGCCTGGTGCGAGGAGGCAGCGGAAACAAGCGTGCCCTC
ATCCAGTGTGCAAAAGATATTGCTAAGGCATCGGATGAAGTCACTCGATTGGCCAAAGAGGTGGCCAAGC
AATGTACTGATAAACGCATTAGAACAAACCTCTTACAGGTCTGTGAGCGAATCCCAACCATCAGCACGCA
GCTCAAAATTCTTTCCACAGTGAAAGCTACCATGCTGGGCAGGACTAACATCAGCGATGAAGAATCAGAA
CAGGCAACTGAGATGTTGGTTCATAACGCCCAGAACCTCATGCAGTCTGTGAAGGAAACTGTGAGAGAAG
CTGAAGCAGCATCCATTAAGATAAGAACAGATGCCGGATTCACTCTGCGCTGGGTCAGAAAGACCCCATG
GTATCAGTAAGAATTCTGCAGATATCCAGCACAGTGGCGGCCGCTCGAGTCTAGAGGGCCCGTTTAAACC
CGCTGATCAGCCTCGACTGTGCCTTCTAGTTGCCAGCCATCTGTTGTTTGCCCCTCCCCCGTGCCTTCCT
TGACCCTGGAAGGTGCCACTCCCACTGTCCTTTCCTAATAAAATGAGGAAATTGCATCGCATTGTCTGAG
TAGGTGTCATTCTATTCTGGGGGGTGGGGTGGGGCAGGACAGCAAGGGGGAGGATTGGGAAGACAATAGC
AGGCATGCTGGGGATGCGGTGGGCTCTATGGCTTCTGAGGCGGAAAGAACCAGCTGGGGCTCTAGGGGGT
ATCCCC
[124 nt withheld, positions 6027-6150]
C
[91 nt withheld, positions 6152-6242]
A
[49 nt withheld, positions 6244-6292]
CCTTTGACGTTGGAGTCCACGTTCTTT
[37 nt withheld, positions 6320-6356]
ACCCTATCTCGGTCTATTCTTTTGATTTATAAGGGATTTTGCCGATTTCGGCCTATTGGTTAAAAAATGA
GCTGATTTAACAAAAATTTAACGCGAATTAATTCTGTGGAATGTGTGTCAGTTAGGGTGTGGAAAGTCCC
CAGGCTCCCCAGCAGGCAGAAGTATGCAAAGCATGCATCTCAATTAGTCAGCAACCAGGTGTGGAAAGTC
CCCAGGCTCCCCAGCAGGCAGAAGTATGCAAAGCATGCATCTCAATTAGTCAGCAACCATAGTCCCGCCC
CTAACTCCGCCCATCCCGCCCCTAACTCCGCCCAGTTCCGCCCATTCTCCGCCCCATGGCTGACTAATTT
TTTTTATTTATGCAGAGGCCGAGGCCGCCTCTGCCTCTGAGCTATTCCAGAAGTAGTGAGGAGGCTTTTT
TGGAGGCCTAGGCTTTTGCAAAAAGCTCCCGGGAGCTTGTATATCCATTTTCGGATCTGATCAAGAGACA
GGATGAGGATCGTTTCGCATGATTGAACAAGATGGATTGCACGCAGGTTCTCCGGCCGCTTGGGTGGAGA
GGCTATTCGGCTATGACTGGGCACAACAGACAATCGGCTGCTCTGATGCCGCCGTGTTCCGGCTGTCAGC
GCAGGGGCGCCCGGTTCTTTTTGTCAAGACCGACCTGTCCGGTGCCCTGAATGAACTGCAGGACGAGGCA
GCGCGGCTATCGTGGCTGGCCACGACGGGCGTTCCTTGCGCAGCTGTGCTCGACGTTGTCACTGAAGCGG
GAAGGGACTGGCTGCTATTGGGCGAAGTGCCGGGGCAGGATCTCCTGTCATCTCACCTTGCTCCTGCCGA
GAAAGTATCCATCATGGCTGATGCAATGCGGCGGCTGCATACGCTTGATCCGGCTACCTGCCCATTCGAC
CACCAAGCGAAACATCGCATCGAGCGAGCACGTACTCGGATGGAAGCCGGTCTTGTCGATCAGGATGATC
TGGACGAAGAGCATCAGGGGCTCGCGCCAGCCGAACTGTTCGCCAGGCTCAAGGCGCGCATGCCCGACGG
CGAGGATCTCGTCGTGACCCATGGCGATGCCTGCTTGCCGAATATCATGGTGGAAAATGGCCGCTTTTCT
GGATTCATCGACTGTGGCCGGCTGGGTGTGGCGGACCGCTATCAGGACATAGCGTTGGCTACCCGTGATA
TTGCTGAAGAGCTTGGCGGCGAATGGGCTGACCGCTTCCTCGTGCTTTACGGTATCGCCGCTCCCGATTC
GCAGCGCATCGCCTTCTATCGCCTTCTTGACGAGTTCTTCTGAGCGGGACTCTGGGGTTCGAAATGACCG
ACCAAGCGACGCCCAACCTGCCATCACGAGATTTCGATTCCACCGCCGCCTTCTATGAAAGGTTGGGCTT
CGGAATCGTTTTCCGGGACGCCGGCTGGATGATCCTCCAGCGCGGGGATCTCATGCTGGAGTTCTTCGCC
CACCCCAACTTGTTTATTGCAGCTTATAATGGTTACAAATAAAGCAATAGCATCACAAATTTCACAAATA
AAGCATTTTTTTCACTGCATTCTAGTTGTGGTTTGTCCAAACTCATCAATGTATCTTATCATGTCTGTAT
ACCGTCGACCTCTAGCTAGAGCTTGGCGTAATCATGGTCATAGCTGTTTCCTGTGTGAAATTGTTATCCG
CTCACAATTCCACACAACATACGAGCCGGAAGCATAAAGTGTAAAGCCTGGGGTGCCTAATGAGTGAGCT
AACTCACATTAATTGCGTTGCGCTCACTGCCCGCTTTCCAGTCGGGAAACCTGTCGTGCCAGCTGCATTA
ATGAATCGGCCAACGCGCGGGGAGAGGCGGTTTGCGTATTGGGCGCTCTTCCGCTTCCTCGCTCACTGAC
TCGCTGCGCTCGGTCGTTCGGCTGCGGCGAGCGGTATCAGCTCACTCAAAGGCGGTAATACGGTTATCCA
CAGAATCAGGGGATAACGCAGGAAAGAACATGTGAGCAAAAGGCCAGCAAAAGGCCAGGAACCGTAAAAA
GGCCGCGTTGCTGGCGTTTTTCCATAGGCTCCGCCCCCCTGACGAGCATCACAAAAATCGACGCTCAAGT
CAGAGGTGGCGAAACCCGACAGGACTATAAAGATACCAGGCGTTTCCCCCTGGAAGCTCCCTCGTGCGCT
CTCCTGTTCCGACCCTGCCGCTTACCGGATACCTGTCCGCCTTTCTCCCTTCGGGAAGCGTGGCGCTTTC
TCATAGCTCACGCTGTAGGTATCTCAGTTCGGTGTAGGTCGTTCGCTCCAAGCTGGGCTGTGTGCACGAA
CCCCCCGTTCAGCCCGACCGCTGCGCCTTATCCGGTAACTATCGTCTTGAGTCCAACCCGGTAAGACACG
ACTTATCGCCACTGGCAGCAGCCACTGGTAACAGGATTAGCAGAGCGAGGTATGTAGGCGGTGCTACAGA
GTTCTTGAAGTGGTGGCCTAACTACGGCTACACTAGAAGAACAGTATTTGGTATCTGCGCTCTGCTGAAG
CCAGTTACCTTCGGAAAAAGAGTTGGTAGCTCTTGATCCGGCAAACAAACCACCGCTGGTAGCGGTTTTT
TTGTTTGCAAGCAGCAGATTACGCGCAGAAAAAAAGGATCTCAAGAAGATCCTTTGATCTTTTCTACGGG
GTCTGACGCTCAGTGGAACGAAAACTCACGTTAAGGGATTTTGGTCATGAGATTATCAAAAAGGATCTTC
ACCTAGATCCTTTTAAATTAAAAATGAAGTTTTAAATCAATCTAAAGTATATATGAGTAAACTTGGTCTG
ACAGTTACCAATGCTTAATCAGTGAGGCACCTATCTCAGCGATCTGTCTATTTCGTTCATCCATAGTTGC
CTGACTCCCCGTCGTGTAGATAACTACGATACGGGAGGGCTTACCATCTGGCCCCAGTGCTGCAATGATA
CCGCGAGACCCACGCTCACCGGCTCCAGATTTATCAGCAATAAACCAGCCAGCCGGAAGGGCCGAGCGCA
GAAGTGGTCCTGCAACTTTATCCGCCTCCATCCAGTCTATTAATTGTTGCCGGGAAGCTAGAGTAAGTAG
TTCGCCAGTTAATAGTTTGCGCAACGTTGTTGCCATTGCTACAGGCATCGTGGTGTCACGCTCGTCGTTT
GGTATGGCTTCATTCAGCTCCGGTTCCCAACGATCAAGGCGAGTTACATGATCCCCCATGTTGTGCAAAA
AAGCGGTTAGCTCCTTCGGTCCTCCGATCGTTGTCAGAAGTAAGTTGGCCGCAGTGTTATCACTCATGGT
TATGGCAGCACTGCATAATTCTCTTACTGTCATGCCATCCGTAAGATGCTTTTCTGTGACTGGTGAGTAC
TCAACCAAGTCATTCTGAGAATAGTGTATGCGGCGACCGAGTTGCTCTTGCCCGGCGTCAATACGGGATA
ATACCGCGCCACATAGCAGAACTTTAAAAGTGCTCATCATTGGAAAACGTTCTTCGGGGCGAAAACTCTC
AAGGATCTTACCGCTGTTGAGATCCAGTTCGATGTAACCCACTCGTGCACCCAACTGATCTTCAGCATCT
TTTACTTTCACCAGCGTTTCTGGGTGAGCAAAAACAGGAAGGCAAAATGCCGCAAAAAAGGGAATAAGGG
CGACACGGAAATGTTGAATACTCATACTCTTCCTTTTTCAATATTATTGAAGCATTTATCAGGGTTATTG
TCTCATGAGCGGATACATATTTGAATGTATTTAGAAAAATAAACAAATAGGGGTTCCGCGCACATTTCCC
CGAAAAGTGCCACCTGACGTC
Features (pLannotate 1.2.2; 23 found; start..end, strand, type, name):
     28..80      -  misc_feature   bom (fragment): basis of mobility region from pBR322
    235..614     +  enhancer       CMV enhancer: human cytomegalovirus immediate early enhancer
    615..818     +  promoter       CMV promoter: human cytomegalovirus (CMV) immediate early promoter
    814..847     +  LTR            5' LTR (truncated) (fragment): truncated 5' long terminal repeat (LTR) from HIV-1
    863..881     +  promoter       T7 promoter: promoter for bacteriophage T7 RNA polymerase
    920..3526    +  CDS            VIN1: VINC_OSCPE - Experimental evidence at protein level: Swiss-Prot protein existence level 1. Actin filament (F-actin)-binding protein which may play a role in cell-cell adhesion. From Oscarella pearsei (Sponge).
   3575..4282    +  CDS            mTFP1: mTFP1 is a basic (constitutively fluorescent) cyan fluorescent protein published in 2006, derived from Clavularia sp.. It has low acid sensitivity.
   4403..5119    +  CDS            mVenus: mVenus is a basic (constitutively fluorescent) yellow fluorescent protein published in 2006, derived from Aequorea victoria. It is reported to be a rapidly-maturing monomer with moderate acid sensitivity.
   5135..5677    +  CDS            vcl (fragment): VINC_XENLA - Experimental evidence at transcript level: Swiss-Prot protein existence level 2. Involved in cell adhesion. May be involved in the attachment of the actin-based microfilaments to the plasma membrane. From Xenopus laevis (African clawed frog).
   5757..5981    +  polyA_signal   bGH poly(A) signal: bovine growth hormone polyadenylation signal
   5985..6006    +  promoter       SV40 promoter (fragment): SV40 enhancer and early promoter
   6027..6455    +  rep_origin     f1 ori (sequence partly withheld): f1 bacteriophage origin of replication; arrow indicates direction of (+) strand synthesis
   6469..6798    +  promoter       SV40 promoter: SV40 enhancer and early promoter
   6865..7656    +  CDS            neo: KKA2_KLEPN - Also known as kan, nptII. Experimental evidence at protein level: Swiss-Prot protein existence level 1. Resistance to kanamycin, neomycin, paromomycin, ribostamycin, butirosin and gentamicin B. From Klebsiella pneumoniae.
   7680..7838    +  CDS            ble (fragment): BLE_KLEPN - Experimental evidence at protein level: Swiss-Prot protein existence level 1. Binding protein with a strong affinity to the bleomycin family of antibiotics. Binds to CL990; an antimitotic-antibiotic compound. From Klebsiella pneumoniae.
   7833..7954    +  polyA_signal   SV40 poly(A) signal: SV40 polyadenylation signal
   8027..8043    -  protein_bind   lac operator: The lac repressor binds to the lac operator to inhibit transcription in E. coli. This inhibition can be relieved by adding lactose or isopropyl-β-D-thiogalactopyranoside (IPTG). lac repressor encoded by lacI
   8051..8081    -  promoter       lac promoter: promoter for the E. coli lac operon
   8096..8117    -  protein_bind   CAP binding site: CAP binding activates transcription in the presence of cAMP. E. coli catabolite activator protein
   8130..8222    -  CDS            lacI (fragment): lac repressor; lacI; The lac repressor binds to the lac operator to inhibit transcription in E. coli. This inhibition can be relieved by adding lactose or isopropyl-β-D-thiogalactopyranoside (IPTG).
   8405..8990    -  rep_origin     ori: high-copy-number ColE1/pMB1/pBR322/pUC origin of replication
   9161..10021   -  CDS            AmpR: β-lactamase; bla; confers resistance to ampicillin, carbenicillin, and related antibiotics
  10022..10126   -  promoter       AmpR promoter: bla
