>Addgene plasmid #111827 | VinculinTS-A50I | addgene full sequence | sequence record 215129 | Addgene NGS Result
GACGGATCGGGAGATCTCCCGATCCCCTATGGTGCACTCTCAGTACAATCTGCTCTGATGCCGCATAGTT
AAGCCAGTATCTGCTCCCTGCTTGTGTGTTGGAGGTCGCTGAGTAGTGCGCGAGCAAAATTTAAGCTACA
ACAAGGCAAGGCTTGACCGACAATTGCATGAAGAATCTGCTTAGGGTTAGGCGTTTTGCGCTGCTTCGCG
ATGTACGGGCCAGATATACGCGTTGACATTGATTATTGACTAGTTATTAATAGTAATCAATTACGGGGTC
ATTAGTTCATAGCCCATATATGGAGTTCCGCGTTACATAACTTACGGTAAATGGCCCGCCTGGCTGACCG
CCCAACGACCCCCGCCCATTGACGTCAATAATGACGTATGTTCCCATAGTAACGCCAATAGGGACTTTCC
ATTGACGTCAATGGGTGGAGTATTTACGGTAAACTGCCCACTTGGCAGTACATCAAGTGTATCATATGCC
AAGTACGCCCCCTATTGACGTCAATGACGGTAAATGGCCCGCCTGGCATTATGCCCAGTACATGACCTTA
TGGGACTTTCCTACTTGGCAGTACATCTACGTATTAGTCATCGCTATTACCATGGTGATGCGGTTTTGGC
AGTACATCAATGGGCGTGGATAGCGGTTTGACTCACGGGGATTTCCAAGTCTCCACCCCATTGACGTCAA
TGGGAGTTTGTTTTGGCACCAAAATCAACGGGACTTTCCAAAATGTCGTAACAACTCCGCCCCATTGACG
CAAATGGGCGGTAGGCGTGTACGGTGGGAGGTCTATATAAGCAGAGCTCTCTGGCTAACTAGAGAACCCA
CTGCTTACTGGCTTATCGAAATTAATACGACTCACTATAGGGAGACCCAAGCTGGCTAGCGTTTAAACTT
AAGCTTGCCATGCCCGTCTTCCACACGCGCACCATCGAGAGCATCTTGGAGCCCGTGGCTCAGCAGATCT
CCCACCTGGTCATCATGCACGAGGAGGGGGAGGTAGACGGCAAGGCCATCCCGGACCTCACCGCCCCCGT
GTCGGCCGTGCAGGCCATCGTCAGCAACCTGGTGCGGGTTGGAAAAGAAACTGTGCAGACAACAGAAGAC
CAGATCTTGAAAAGGGATATGCCACCAGCATTCATCAAAGTAGAGAATGCCTGCACCAAGCTCGTTCGAG
CAGCCCAGATGCTGCAAGCAGATCCTTATTCAGTACCAGCTCGTGACTACCTAATTGATGGATCAAGAGG
CATCCTTTCTGGAACATCAGACTTACTTCTGACATTTGATGAAGCGGAGGTCCGTAAAATCATCCGTGTC
TGCAAAGGAATATTGGAATATCTGACTGTGGCAGAAGTAGTAGAGACTATGGAGGATTTGGTGACATATA
CAAAGAATCTAGGGCCAGGAATGACAAAGATGGCGAAAATGATCGATGAGAGACAACAGGAATTAACTCA
TCAGGAACATAGGGTTATGCTGGTGAACTCCATGAATACTGTGAAGGAGCTATTGCCTGTACTTATTTCA
GCTATGAAGATCTTTGTAACCACAAAAAACACTAAAAGCCAGGGAATAGAAGAGGCCTTGAAAAATCGCA
ATTTCACAGTAGAGAAAATGAGTGCTGAGATAAATGAAATAATCCGTGTATTACAACTCACTTCCTGGGA
TGAAGATGCCTGGGCCAGCAAGGACACTGAAGCCATGAAAAGAGCTTTAGCCCTAATAGATTCAAAGATG
AACCAGGCAAAAGGCTGGCTGAGAGATCCAAACGCACCTCCAGGGGATGCTGGTGAGCAAGCAATAAGGC
AGATCCTTGATGAAGCTGGAAAAGCAGGAGAATTGTGTGCAGGCAAAGAACGCAGGGAGATTCTGGGAAC
ATGCAAAACTTTGGGCCAAATGACTGATCAACTTGCTGATCTCCGAGCTAGAGGACAGGGTGCTACACCG
ATGGCAATGCAGAAGGCACAGCAGGTGTCACAAGGCCTGGATTTGCTCACTGCAAAAGTGGAGAATGCAG
CCCGGAAATTGGAGGCCATGACAAACTCTAAGCAGGCTATTGCAAAGAAGATTGATGCTGCTCAGAACTG
GCTTGCGGATCCCAACGGCGGAAGTGAAGGAGAAGAACACATTCGAGGAATTATGTCTGAAGCAAGGAAA
GTTGCAGAATTGTGTGAGGAGCCTAAAGAAAGAGATGATATCCTTCGCTCCTTGGGGGAAATCTCTGCTC
TGACAGCTAAGCTGTCAGATCTGCGACGACATGGGAAAGGCGACTCTCCTGAGGCCCGTGCATTGGCCAA
GCAAATAGCTACATCACTTCAGAACTTACAGTCCAAAACAAACAGAGCTGTAGCAAATACTAGGCCAGTT
AAAGCTGCTGTCCATTTGGAGGGCAAGATTGAGCAAGCCCAGAGGTGGATAGATAATCCTACAGTTGATG
ATCGGGGAGTAGGCCAGGCAGCAATTCGGGGTTTGGTTGCAGAAGGTCGTCGTCTAGCCAATGTCATGAT
GGGACCTTATCGTCAGGACCTGCTTGCCAAATGTGACCGTGTAGACCAGCTGGCTGCTCAGCTTGCTGAC
CTTGCAGCAAGAGGGGAAGGAGAGTCTCCTCAGGCTAGGGCAATTGCTGCTCAGCTTCAGGACTCCCTGA
AGGATCTCAAAGCACGGATGCAAGAAGCAATGACCCAGGAGGTGTCTGATGTTTTCAGTGACACTACAAC
CCCTATTAAGTTGTTAGCAGTAGCAGCCACTGCTCCTTCTGATACTCCCAATAGAGAAGAGGTGTTTGAA
GAAAGAGCAGCAAATTTTGAAAACCATGCTGCTAGACTGGGAGCAACAGCAGAAAAAGCAGCTGCAGTTG
GAACTGCTAATAAAACTACTGTGGAAGGCATTCAGGCAACAGTCAAATCTGCAAGGGAGCTTACACCACA
GGTAGTATCGGCTGCTCGAATCCTCCTGAGAAATCCTGGAAATCAAGCTGCTTATGAGCATTTTGAGACA
ATGAAAAACCAATGGATTGATAATGTAGAAAAGATGACAGGGCTGGTGGATGAGGCCATCGATACCAAGT
CTCTGTTGGATGCATCAGAAGAGGCTATTAAGAAGGATCTTGATAAATGTAAAGTTGCAATGGCCAATAT
GCAACCTCAGATGCTGGTAGCTGGAGCCACCAGCATTGCTAGACGAGCGAACCGCATCCTGCTTGTGGCA
AAACGGGAGGTTGAAAATTCAGAAGACCCTAAATTCAGGGAGGCTGTTAAAGCAGCTTCTGATGAGCTGA
GCAAAACCATATCACCGATGGTAATGGATGCTAAAGCTGTAGCAGGAAATATCTCTGATCCTGGTTTGCA
GAAGAGTTTCTTGGATTCTGGATACAGGATTCTGGGAGCTGTGGCCAAAGTCAGAGAAGCCTTTCAGCCT
CAGGAGCCAGACTTTCCCCCTCCTCCTCCTGACCTAGAGCATCTCCATCTGACTGATGAGCTTGCTCCTC
CAAAACCACCACTTCCAGAAGGTGAGGTTCCCCCACCCAGACCACCACCCCCTGAAGAAAAAGATGAGGT
CGAGATGGTGAGCAAGGGCGAGGAGACCACAATGGGCGTAATCAAGCCCGACATGAAGATCAAGCTGAAG
ATGGAGGGCAACGTGAATGGCCACGCCTTCGTGATCGAGGGCGAGGGCGAGGGCAAGCCCTACGACGGCA
CCAACACCATCAACCTGGAGGTGAAGGAGGGAGCCCCCCTGCCCTTCTCCTACGACATTCTGACCACCGC
GTTCGCCTACGGCAACAGGGCCTTCACCAAGTACCCCGACGACATCCCCAACTACTTCAAGCAGTCCTTC
CCCGAGGGCTACTCTTGGGAGCGCACCATGACCTTCGAGGACAAGGGCATCGTGAAGGTGAAGTCCGACA
TCTCCATGGAGGAGGACTCCTTCATCTACGAGATACACCTCAAGGGCGAGAACTTCCCCCCCAACGGCCC
CGTGATGCAGAAGAAGACCACCGGCTGGGACGCCTCCACCGAGAGGATGTACGTGCGCGACGGCGTGCTG
AAGGGCGACGTCAAGCACAAGCTGCTGCTGGAGGGCGGCGGCCACCACCGCGTTGACTTCAAGACCATCT
ACAGGGCCAAGAAGGCGGTGAAGCTGCCCGACTATCACTTTGTGGACCACCGCATCGAGATCCTGAACCA
CGACAAGGACTACAACAAGGTGACCGTTTACGAGAGCGCCGTGGCCCGCAACTCCACCGACGGCATGGAC
GAGCTGTACAAGGGGCCAGGTGGTGCAGGGCCAGGTGGTGCAGGGCCAGGTGGTGCAGGGCCAGGTGGTG
CAGGGCCCGGTGGTGCAGGTCCAGGTGGTGCAGGTCCAGGTGGTGCAGGTCCAGGTGGTGCTATGGTGAG
CAAGGGCGAGGAGCTGTTCACCGGGGTGGTGCCCATCCTGGTCGAGCTGGACGGCGACGTAAACGGCCAC
AAGTTCAGCGTGTCCGGCGAGGGCGAGGGCGATGCCACCTACGGCAAGCTGACCCTGAAGCTGATCTGCA
CCACCGGCAAGCTGCCCGTGCCCTGGCCCACCCTCGTGACCACCCTGGGCTACGGCCTGCAGTGCTTCGC
CCGCTACCCCGACCACATGAAGCAGCACGACTTCTTCAAGTCCGCCATGCCCGAAGGCTACGTCCAGGAG
CGCACCATCTTCTTCAAGGACGACGGCAACTACAAGACCCGCGCCGAGGTGAAGTTCGAGGGCGACACCC
TGGTGAACCGCATCGAGCTGAAGGGCATCGACTTCAAGGAGGACGGCAACATCCTGGGGCACAAGCTGGA
GTACAACTACAACAGCCACAACGTCTATATCACCGCCGACAAGCAGAAGAACGGCATCAAGGCCAACTTC
AAGATCCGCCACAACATCGAGGACGGCGGCGTGCAGCTCGCCGACCACTACCAGCAGAACACCCCCATCG
GCGACGGCCCCGTGCTGCTGCCCGACAACCACTACCTGAGCTACCAGTCCAAACTGAGCAAAGACCCCAA
CGAGAAGCGCGATCACATGGTCCTGCTGGAGTTCGTGACCGCCGCCGGGATCACTCTCGGCATGGACGAG
CTGTACAAGGCGGCCGCGGAGTTCCCAGAGCAGAAAGCAGGAGAAGCTATTAATCAGCCCATGATGATGG
CTGCTAGGCAGTTGCATGACGAGGCTCGGAAATGGTCTAGCAAGGGTAACGACATCATTGCTGCTGCTAA
ACGAATGGCGCTGCTCATGGCTGAGATGTCACGCCTGGTGCGAGGAGGCAGCGGAAACAAGCGTGCCCTC
ATCCAGTGTGCAAAAGATATTGCTAAGGCATCGGATGAAGTCACTCGATTGGCCAAAGAGGTGGCCAAGC
AATGTACTGATAAACGCATTAGAACAAACCTCTTACAGGTCTGTGAGCGAATCCCAACCATCAGCACGCA
GCTCAAAATTCTTTCCACAGTGAAAGCTACCATGCTGGGCAGGACTAACATCAGCGATGAAGAATCAGAA
CAGGCAACTGAGATGTTGGTTCATAACGCCCAGAACCTCATGCAGTCTGTGAAGGAAACTGTGAGAGAAG
CTGAAGCAGCATCCATTAAGATAAGAACAGATGCCGGATTCACTCTGCGCTGGGTCAGAAAGACCCCATG
GTATCAGTAAGAATTCTGCAGATATCCAGCACAGTGGCGGCCGCTCGAGTCTAGAGGGCCCGTTTAAACC
CGCTGATCAGCCTCGACTGTGCCTTCTAGTTGCCAGCCATCTGTTGTTTGCCCCTCCCCCGTGCCTTCCT
TGACCCTGGAAGGTGCCACTCCCACTGTCCTTTCCTAATAAAATGAGGAAATTGCATCGCATTGTCTGAG
TAGGTGTCATTCTATTCTGGGGGGTGGGGTGGGGCAGGACAGCAAGGGGGAGGATTGGGAAGACAATAGC
AGGCATGCTGGGGATGCGGTGGGCTCTATGGCTTCTGAGGCGGAAAGAACCAGCTGGGGCTCTAGGGGGT
ATCCCC
[124 nt withheld, positions 6027-6150]
C
[91 nt withheld, positions 6152-6242]
A
[49 nt withheld, positions 6244-6292]
CCTTTGACGTTGGAGTCCACGTTCTTT
[37 nt withheld, positions 6320-6356]
ACCCTATCTCGGTCTATTCTTTTGATTTATAAGGGATTTTGCCGATTTCGGCCTATTGGTTAAAAAATGA
GCTGATTTAACAAAAATTTAACGCGAATTAATTCTGTGGAATGTGTGTCAGTTAGGGTGTGGAAAGTCCC
CAGGCTCCCCAGCAGGCAGAAGTATGCAAAGCATGCATCTCAATTAGTCAGCAACCAGGTGTGGAAAGTC
CCCAGGCTCCCCAGCAGGCAGAAGTATGCAAAGCATGCATCTCAATTAGTCAGCAACCATAGTCCCGCCC
CTAACTCCGCCCATCCCGCCCCTAACTCCGCCCAGTTCCGCCCATTCTCCGCCCCATGGCTGACTAATTT
TTTTTATTTATGCAGAGGCCGAGGCCGCCTCTGCCTCTGAGCTATTCCAGAAGTAGTGAGGAGGCTTTTT
TGGAGGCCTAGGCTTTTGCAAAAAGCTCCCGGGAGCTTGTATATCCATTTTCGGATCTGATCAAGAGACA
GGATGAGGATCGTTTCGCATGATTGAACAAGATGGATTGCACGCAGGTTCTCCGGCCGCTTGGGTGGAGA
GGCTATTCGGCTATGACTGGGCACAACAGACAATCGGCTGCTCTGATGCCGCCGTGTTCCGGCTGTCAGC
GCAGGGGCGCCCGGTTCTTTTTGTCAAGACCGACCTGTCCGGTGCCCTGAATGAACTGCAGGACGAGGCA
GCGCGGCTATCGTGGCTGGCCACGACGGGCGTTCCTTGCGCAGCTGTGCTCGACGTTGTCACTGAAGCGG
GAAGGGACTGGCTGCTATTGGGCGAAGTGCCGGGGCAGGATCTCCTGTCATCTCACCTTGCTCCTGCCGA
GAAAGTATCCATCATGGCTGATGCAATGCGGCGGCTGCATACGCTTGATCCGGCTACCTGCCCATTCGAC
CACCAAGCGAAACATCGCATCGAGCGAGCACGTACTCGGATGGAAGCCGGTCTTGTCGATCAGGATGATC
TGGACGAAGAGCATCAGGGGCTCGCGCCAGCCGAACTGTTCGCCAGGCTCAAGGCGCGCATGCCCGACGG
CGAGGATCTCGTCGTGACCCATGGCGATGCCTGCTTGCCGAATATCATGGTGGAAAATGGCCGCTTTTCT
GGATTCATCGACTGTGGCCGGCTGGGTGTGGCGGACCGCTATCAGGACATAGCGTTGGCTACCCGTGATA
TTGCTGAAGAGCTTGGCGGCGAATGGGCTGACCGCTTCCTCGTGCTTTACGGTATCGCCGCTCCCGATTC
GCAGCGCATCGCCTTCTATCGCCTTCTTGACGAGTTCTTCTGAGCGGGACTCTGGGGTTCGAAATGACCG
ACCAAGCGACGCCCAACCTGCCATCACGAGATTTCGATTCCACCGCCGCCTTCTATGAAAGGTTGGGCTT
CGGAATCGTTTTCCGGGACGCCGGCTGGATGATCCTCCAGCGCGGGGATCTCATGCTGGAGTTCTTCGCC
CACCCCAACTTGTTTATTGCAGCTTATAATGGTTACAAATAAAGCAATAGCATCACAAATTTCACAAATA
AAGCATTTTTTTCACTGCATTCTAGTTGTGGTTTGTCCAAACTCATCAATGTATCTTATCATGTCTGTAT
ACCGTCGACCTCTAGCTAGAGCTTGGCGTAATCATGGTCATAGCTGTTTCCTGTGTGAAATTGTTATCCG
CTCACAATTCCACACAACATACGAGCCGGAAGCATAAAGTGTAAAGCCTGGGGTGCCTAATGAGTGAGCT
AACTCACATTAATTGCGTTGCGCTCACTGCCCGCTTTCCAGTCGGGAAACCTGTCGTGCCAGCTGCATTA
ATGAATCGGCCAACGCGCGGGGAGAGGCGGTTTGCGTATTGGGCGCTCTTCCGCTTCCTCGCTCACTGAC
TCGCTGCGCTCGGTCGTTCGGCTGCGGCGAGCGGTATCAGCTCACTCAAAGGCGGTAATACGGTTATCCA
CAGAATCAGGGGATAACGCAGGAAAGAACATGTGAGCAAAAGGCCAGCAAAAGGCCAGGAACCGTAAAAA
GGCCGCGTTGCTGGCGTTTTTCCATAGGCTCCGCCCCCCTGACGAGCATCACAAAAATCGACGCTCAAGT
CAGAGGTGGCGAAACCCGACAGGACTATAAAGATACCAGGCGTTTCCCCCTGGAAGCTCCCTCGTGCGCT
CTCCTGTTCCGACCCTGCCGCTTACCGGATACCTGTCCGCCTTTCTCCCTTCGGGAAGCGTGGCGCTTTC
TCATAGCTCACGCTGTAGGTATCTCAGTTCGGTGTAGGTCGTTCGCTCCAAGCTGGGCTGTGTGCACGAA
CCCCCCGTTCAGCCCGACCGCTGCGCCTTATCCGGTAACTATCGTCTTGAGTCCAACCCGGTAAGACACG
ACTTATCGCCACTGGCAGCAGCCACTGGTAACAGGATTAGCAGAGCGAGGTATGTAGGCGGTGCTACAGA
GTTCTTGAAGTGGTGGCCTAACTACGGCTACACTAGAAGAACAGTATTTGGTATCTGCGCTCTGCTGAAG
CCAGTTACCTTCGGAAAAAGAGTTGGTAGCTCTTGATCCGGCAAACAAACCACCGCTGGTAGCGGTGGTT
TTTTTGTTTGCAAGCAGCAGATTACGCGCAGAAAAAAAGGATCTCAAGAAGATCCTTTGATCTTTTCTAC
GGGGTCTGACGCTCAGTGGAACGAAAACTCACGTTAAGGGATTTTGGTCATGAGATTATCAAAAAGGATC
TTCACCTAGATCCTTTTAAATTAAAAATGAAGTTTTAAATCAATCTAAAGTATATATGAGTAAACTTGGT
CTGACAGTTACCAATGCTTAATCAGTGAGGCACCTATCTCAGCGATCTGTCTATTTCGTTCATCCATAGT
TGCCTGACTCCCCGTCGTGTAGATAACTACGATACGGGAGGGCTTACCATCTGGCCCCAGTGCTGCAATG
ATACCGCGAGACCCACGCTCACCGGCTCCAGATTTATCAGCAATAAACCAGCCAGCCGGAAGGGCCGAGC
GCAGAAGTGGTCCTGCAACTTTATCCGCCTCCATCCAGTCTATTAATTGTTGCCGGGAAGCTAGAGTAAG
TAGTTCGCCAGTTAATAGTTTGCGCAACGTTGTTGCCATTGCTACAGGCATCGTGGTGTCACGCTCGTCG
TTTGGTATGGCTTCATTCAGCTCCGGTTCCCAACGATCAAGGCGAGTTACATGATCCCCCATGTTGTGCA
AAAAAGCGGTTAGCTCCTTCGGTCCTCCGATCGTTGTCAGAAGTAAGTTGGCCGCAGTGTTATCACTCAT
GGTTATGGCAGCACTGCATAATTCTCTTACTGTCATGCCATCCGTAAGATGCTTTTCTGTGACTGGTGAG
TACTCAACCAAGTCATTCTGAGAATAGTGTATGCGGCGACCGAGTTGCTCTTGCCCGGCGTCAATACGGG
ATAATACCGCGCCACATAGCAGAACTTTAAAAGTGCTCATCATTGGAAAACGTTCTTCGGGGCGAAAACT
CTCAAGGATCTTACCGCTGTTGAGATCCAGTTCGATGTAACCCACTCGTGCACCCAACTGATCTTCAGCA
TCTTTTACTTTCACCAGCGTTTCTGGGTGAGCAAAAACAGGAAGGCAAAATGCCGCAAAAAAGGGAATAA
GGGCGACACGGAAATGTTGAATACTCATACTCTTCCTTTTTCAATATTATTGAAGCATTTATCAGGGTTA
TTGTCTCATGAGCGGATACATATTTGAATGTATTTAGAAAAATAAACAAATAGGGGTTCCGCGCACATTT
CCCCGAAAAGTGCCACCTGACGTC
Features (pLannotate 1.2.2; 23 found; start..end, strand, type, name):
     28..80      -  misc_feature   bom (fragment): basis of mobility region from pBR322
    235..614     +  enhancer       CMV enhancer: human cytomegalovirus immediate early enhancer
    615..818     +  promoter       CMV promoter: human cytomegalovirus (CMV) immediate early promoter
    814..847     +  LTR            5' LTR (truncated) (fragment): truncated 5' long terminal repeat (LTR) from HIV-1
    863..881     +  promoter       T7 promoter: promoter for bacteriophage T7 RNA polymerase
    920..3526    +  CDS            VIN1: VINC_OSCPE - Experimental evidence at protein level: Swiss-Prot protein existence level 1. Actin filament (F-actin)-binding protein which may play a role in cell-cell adhesion. From Oscarella pearsei (Sponge).
   3575..4282    +  CDS            mTFP1: mTFP1 is a basic (constitutively fluorescent) cyan fluorescent protein published in 2006, derived from Clavularia sp.. It has low acid sensitivity.
   4403..5119    +  CDS            mVenus: mVenus is a basic (constitutively fluorescent) yellow fluorescent protein published in 2006, derived from Aequorea victoria. It is reported to be a rapidly-maturing monomer with moderate acid sensitivity.
   5135..5677    +  CDS            vcl (fragment): VINC_XENLA - Experimental evidence at transcript level: Swiss-Prot protein existence level 2. Involved in cell adhesion. May be involved in the attachment of the actin-based microfilaments to the plasma membrane. From Xenopus laevis (African clawed frog).
   5757..5981    +  polyA_signal   bGH poly(A) signal: bovine growth hormone polyadenylation signal
   5985..6006    +  promoter       SV40 promoter (fragment): SV40 enhancer and early promoter
   6027..6455    +  rep_origin     f1 ori (sequence partly withheld): f1 bacteriophage origin of replication; arrow indicates direction of (+) strand synthesis
   6469..6798    +  promoter       SV40 promoter: SV40 enhancer and early promoter
   6865..7656    +  CDS            neo: KKA2_KLEPN - Also known as kan, nptII. Experimental evidence at protein level: Swiss-Prot protein existence level 1. Resistance to kanamycin, neomycin, paromomycin, ribostamycin, butirosin and gentamicin B. From Klebsiella pneumoniae.
   7680..7838    +  CDS            ble (fragment): BLE_KLEPN - Experimental evidence at protein level: Swiss-Prot protein existence level 1. Binding protein with a strong affinity to the bleomycin family of antibiotics. Binds to CL990; an antimitotic-antibiotic compound. From Klebsiella pneumoniae.
   7833..7954    +  polyA_signal   SV40 poly(A) signal: SV40 polyadenylation signal
   8027..8043    -  protein_bind   lac operator: The lac repressor binds to the lac operator to inhibit transcription in E. coli. This inhibition can be relieved by adding lactose or isopropyl-β-D-thiogalactopyranoside (IPTG). lac repressor encoded by lacI
   8051..8081    -  promoter       lac promoter: promoter for the E. coli lac operon
   8096..8117    -  protein_bind   CAP binding site: CAP binding activates transcription in the presence of cAMP. E. coli catabolite activator protein
   8130..8222    -  CDS            lacI (fragment): lac repressor; lacI; The lac repressor binds to the lac operator to inhibit transcription in E. coli. This inhibition can be relieved by adding lactose or isopropyl-β-D-thiogalactopyranoside (IPTG).
   8405..8993    -  rep_origin     ori: high-copy-number ColE1/pMB1/pBR322/pUC origin of replication
   9164..10024   -  CDS            AmpR: β-lactamase; bla; confers resistance to ampicillin, carbenicillin, and related antibiotics
  10025..10129   -  promoter       AmpR promoter: bla
