[The description below was written by a language model from this plasmid's Addgene catalogue record and pLannotate feature annotations shown in this document.]
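Description:
VinculinTS-A50I is a mammalian expression plasmid of about 10.2 kb built on the pcDNA3.1(+) backbone. It carries a chicken (G. gallus) vinculin tension sensor in which alanine 50 is changed to isoleucine, a mutation recorded as affecting vinculin's ability to bind talin. In bacteria it is maintained at high copy from a ColE1/pUC-type origin and selected with ampicillin through the β-lactamase gene. The backbone also supplies an f1 origin and a neomycin phosphotransferase cassette with an SV40 promoter and SV40 poly(A) signal, which allows G418 selection of stably transfected mammalian cells. Short annotated fragments such as an HIV-1 LTR piece, ble, lacI and the lac promoter/operator appear to be backbone remnants or automated matches rather than functional parts.

The roughly 4.8 kb insert sits between HindIII and EcoRI. It is transcribed from the CMV immediate-early enhancer/promoter and terminated by the bGH polyadenylation signal; a T7 promoter lies just upstream of the coding region. The feature tables show a single arrangement: a long N-terminal vinculin segment, then mTFP1, a short unannotated gap, mVenus, and finally a C-terminal vinculin segment. The annotation tool labels the vinculin pieces by their nearest sponge and frog homologues, but the catalogue gives chicken as the source. The cyan and yellow fluorescent proteins can serve as a FRET pair placed inside vinculin, so that mechanical load across the protein would be expected to separate them and lower energy transfer. The nature of the linker between them is not stated in the record. The depositor and sequencing-derived records differ by only three nucleotides and carry the same features. The construct is suited to imaging vinculin loading at focal adhesions when talin binding is perturbed.
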