Addgene plasmid #111827: VinculinTS-A50I
Purpose: Vinculin tension sensor with point mutation affecting ability to bind talin
Depositing lab: Brenton Hoffman. Publication: Vinculin Force-Sensitive Dynamics at Focal Adhesions Enable Effective Directed Cell Migration. Rothenberg KE, Scott DW, Christoforou N, Hoffman BD. Biophys J. 2018 Apr 10;114(7):1680-1694. doi: 10.1016/j.bpj.2018.02.019. PubMed 29642037.
Backbone
  Vector backbone: pcDNA3.1(+)
  Backbone manufacturer: Invitrogen
  Backbone size w/o insert (bp): 5402
  Total vector size (bp): 10157
  Vector type: Mammalian Expression
Growth in bacteria
  Bacterial resistance: Ampicillin, 100 μg/mL
  Growth temperature: 37°C
  Growth strain: DH5alpha
  Copy number: High Copy
Gene/Insert
  Gene/Insert name: VinculinTS (A50I)
  Species: G. gallus (chicken)
  Insert size (bp): 4755
  Mutation: changed alanine 50 to isoleucine
  Promoter: CMV
  Cloning method: Restriction Enzyme; 5′ cloning site HindIII (not destroyed); 3′ cloning site EcoRI (not destroyed)
  Sequencing primers: 5′ CMV Forward; 3′ BGH Reverse
Resource information
  A portion of this plasmid was derived from a plasmid made by: Susan Craig (Addgene #46269)
Terms and licenses: Academic/Nonprofit Terms; Industry Terms: Not Available to Industry
How to cite: VinculinTS-A50I was a gift from Brenton Hoffman (Addgene plasmid # 111827 ; http://n2t.net/addgene:111827 ; RRID:Addgene_111827)
